>Addgene plasmid #204709 | pMXSIP-Rab5B-HA | addgene full sequence | sequence record 408499 | Addgene NGS Result
CCCGAAAAGTGCCACCTGCATAATGAAAGACCCCACCTGTAGGTTTGGCAAGCTAGCTTAAGTAACGCCA
TTTTGCAAGGCATGGAAAAATACATAACTGAGAATAGAAAAGTTCAGATCAAGGTCAGGAACAGATGGAA
CAGCTGAATATGGGCCAAACAGGATATCTGTGGTAAGCAGTTCCTGCCCCGGCTCAGGGCCAAGAACAGA
TGGAACAGCTGAATATGGGCCAAACAGGATATCTGTGGTAAGCAGTTCCTGCCCCGGCTCAGGGCCAAGA
ACAGATGGTCCCCAGATGCGGTCCAGCCCTCAGCAGTTTCTAGAGAACCATCAGATGTTTCCAGGGTGCC
CCAAGGACCTGAAATGACCCTGTGCCTTATTTGAACTAACCAATCAGTTCGCTTCTCGCTTCTGTTCGCG
CGCTTCTGCTCCCCGAGCTCAATAAAAGAGCCCACAACCCCTCACTCGGCGCGCCAGTCCTCCGATTGAC
TGAGTCGCCCGGGTACCCGTGTATCCAATAAACCCTCTTGCAGTTGCATCCGACTTGTGGTCTCGCTGTT
CCTTGGGAGGGTCTCCTCTGAGTGATTGACTACCCGTCAGCGGGGGTCTTTCATTTGGGGGCTCGTCCGG
GATCGGGAGACCCCTGCCCAGGGACCACCGACCCACCACCGGGAGGTAAGCTGGCCAGCAACTTATCTGT
GTCTGTCCGATTGTCTAGTGTCTATGACTGATTTTATGCGCCTGCGTCGGTACTAGTTAGCTAACTAGCT
CTGTATCTGGCGGACCCGTGGTGGAACTGACGAGTTCGGAACACCCGGCCGCAACCCTGGGAGACGTCCC
AGGGACTTCGGGGGCCGTTTTTGTGGCCCGACCTGAGTCCAAAAATCCCGATCGTTTTGGACTCTTTGGT
GCACCCCCCTAATAGGAGGGATATGTGGTTCTGGTAGGAGACGAGAACCTAAAACAGTTCCCGCCTCCGT
CTGAATTTTTGCTTTCGGTTTGGGACCGAAGCCGCGCCGCGCGTCTTGTCTGCTGCAGCATCGTTCTGTG
TTGTCTCTGTCTGACTGTGTTTCTGTATTTGTCTGAAAATTAGGGCCAGACTGTTACCACTCCCTTAAGT
TTGACCTTAGGTCACTGGAAAGATGTCGAGCGGATCGCTCACAACCAGTCGGTAGATGTCAAGAAGAGAC
GTTGGGTTACCTTCTGCTCTGCAGAATGGCCAACCTTTAACGTCGGATGGCCGCGAGACGGCACCTTTAA
CCGAGACCTCATCACCCAGGTTAAGATCAAGGTCTTTTCACCTGGCCCGCATGGACACCCAGACCAGGTC
CCCTACATCGTGACCTGGGAAGCCTTGGCTTTTGACCCCCCTCCCTGGGTCAAGCCCTTTGTACACCCTA
AGCCTCCGCCTCCTCTTCCTCCATCCGCCCCGTCTCTCCCCCTTGAACCTCCTCGTTCGACCCCGCCTCG
ATCCTCCCTTTATCCAGCCCTCACTCCTTCTCTAGGCGCCCCCATATGGCCATATGAGATCTTATATGGG
GCACCCCCGCCCCTTGTAAACTTCCCTGACCCTGACATGACAAGAGTTACTAACAGCCCCTCTCTCCAAG
CTCACTTACAGGCTCTCTACTTAGTCCAGCACGAAGTCTGGAGACCTCTGGCGGCAGCCTACCAAGAACA
ACTGGACCGACCGGTGGTACCTCACCCTTACCGAGTCGGCGACACAGTGTGGGTCCGCCGACACCAGACT
AAGAACCTAGAACCTCGCTGGAAAGGACCTTACACAGTCCTGCTGACCACCCCCACCGCCCTCAAAGTAG
ACGGCATCGCAGCTTGGATACACGCCGCCCACGTGAAGGCTGCCGACCCCGGGGGTGGACCATCCTCTAG
ACTGCCGGATCTAGCTAGTTAATTAAGGATCCCAGTGTGGTGGTACGGGAATTCGCCACCATGACTAGCA
GAAGCACAGCTAGGCCCAATGGGCAACCCCAGGCCAGCAAAATTTGCCAGTTCAAATTGGTCCTGCTGGG
AGAATCTGCAGTGGGAAAGTCAAGCCTGGTATTACGTTTTGTCAAAGGGCAGTTCCATGAGTACCAGGAG
AGCACCATTGGAGCGGCCTTCCTCACCCAGTCCGTTTGTCTAGATGACACAACAGTGAAGTTTGAGATCT
GGGACACAGCTGGGCAGGAGCGATATCACAGCTTAGCCCCCATGTACTACAGGGGTGCCCAAGCTGCAAT
CGTGGTTTACGACATTACTAATCAGGAAACCTTTGCCCGAGCAAAGACATGGGTGAAGGAACTACAGCGA
CAGGCCAGTCCTAGCATCGTTATTGCCCTGGCAGGGAACAAAGCTGACCTGGCCAACAAACGTATGGTGG
AGTATGAAGAGGCCCAGGCATATGCAGATGACAACAGCTTATTGTTCATGGAGACTTCAGCCAAGACAGC
TATGAACGTGAATGATCTCTTCCTGGCAATAGCTAAGAAGTTGCCAAAGAGTGAACCCCAGAATCTGGGA
GGTGCAGCAGGCCGAAGCCGGGGTGTGGATCTCCATGAACAGTCCCAGCAGAACAAGAGCCAGTGTTGTA
GCAACGGGGGGTACCCATACGATGTTCCAGATTACGCTTAAGCGGCCGCTACGTAAATTCCGCCCCCCCC
CCTAACGTTACTGGCCGAAGCCGCTTGGAATAAGGCCGGTGTGCGTTTGTCTATATGTTATTTTCCACCA
TATTGCCGTCTTTTGGCAATGTGAGGGCCCGGAAACCTGGCCCTGTCTTCTTGACGAGCATTCCTAGGGG
TCTTTCCCCTCTCGCCAAAGGAATGCAAGGTCTGTTGAATGTCGTGAAGGAAGCAGTTCCTCTGGAAGCT
TCTTGAAGACAAACAACGTCTGTAGCGACCCTTTGCAGGCAGCGGAACCCCCCACCTGGCGACAGGTGCC
TCTGCGGCCAAAAGCCACGTGTATAAGATACACCTGCAAAGGCGGCACAACCCCAGTGCCACGTTGTGAG
TTGGATAGTTGTGGAAAGAGTCAAATGGCTCTCCTCAAGCGTATTCAACAAGGGGCTGAAGGATGCCCAG
AAGGTACCCCATTGTATGGGATCTGATCTGGGGCCTCGGTGCACATGCTTTACATGTGTTTAGTCGAGGT
TAAAAAAACGTCTAGGCCCCCCGAACCACGGGGACGTGGTTTTCCTTTGAAAAACACGATGATAATATGG
CCACAACCATGGTTACCGAGTACAAGCCCACGGTGCGCCTCGCCACCCGCGACGACGTCCCCAGGGCCGT
ACGCACCCTCGCCGCCGCGTTCGCCGACTACCCCGCCACGCGCCACACCGTCGATCCGGACCGCCACATC
GAGCGGGTCACCGAGCTGCAAGAACTCTTCCTCACGCGCGTCGGGCTCGACATCGGCAAGGTGTGGGTCG
CGGACGACGGCGCCGCGGTGGCGGTCTGGACCACGCCGGAGAGCGTCGAAGCGGGGGCGGTGTTCGCCGA
GATCGGCCCGCGCATGGCCGAGTTGAGCGGTTCCCGGCTGGCCGCGCAGCAACAGATGGAAGGCCTCCTG
GCGCCGCACCGGCCCAAGGAGCCCGCGTGGTTCCTGGCCACCGTCGGCGTCTCGCCCGACCACCAGGGCA
AGGGTCTGGGCAGCGCCGTCGTGCTCCCCGGAGTGGAGGCGGCCGAGCGCGCCGGGGTGCCCGCCTTCCT
GGAGACCTCCGCGCCCCGCAACCTCCCCTTCTACGAGCGGCTCGGCTTCACCGTCACCGCCGACGTCGAG
GTGCCCGAAGGACCGCGCACCTGGTGCATGACCCGCAAGCCCGGTGCCTGAGTCGACGATAAAATAAAAG
ATTTTATTTAGTCTCCAGAAAAAGGGGGGAATGAAAGACCCCACCTGTAGGTTTGGCAAGCTAGCTTAAG
TAACGCCATTTTGCAAGGCATGGAAAAATACATAACTGAGAATAGAGAAGTTCAGATCAAGGTCAGGAAC
AGATGGAACAGCTGAATATGGGCCAAACAGGATATCTGTGGTAAGCAGTTCCTGCCCCGGCTCAGGGCCA
AGAACAGATGGAACAGCTGAATATGGGCCAAACAGGATATCTGTGGTAAGCAGTTCCTGCCCCGGCTCAG
GGCCAAGAACAGATGGTCCCCAGATGCGGTCCAGCCCTCAGCAGTTTCTAGAGAACCATCAGATGTTTCC
AGGGTGCCCCAAGGACCTGAAATGACCCTGTGCCTTATTTGAACTAACCAATCAGTTCGCTTCTCGCTTC
TGTTCGCGCGCTTCTGCTCCCCGAGCTCAATAAAAGAGCCCACAACCCCTCACTCGGGGCGCCAGTCCTC
CGATTGACTGAGTCGCCCGGGTACCCGTGTATCCAATAAACCCTCTTGCAGTTGCATCCGACTTGTGGTC
TCGCTGTTCCTTGGGAGGGTCTCCTCTGAGTGATTGACTACCCGTCAGCGGGGGTCTTTCACATGCAGCA
TGTATCAAAATTAATTTGGTTTTTTTTCTTAAGTATTTACATTAAATGGCCATAGTTGCATTAATGAATC
GGCCAACGCGCGGGGAGAGGCGGTTTGCGTATTGGGCGCTCTTCCGCTTCCTCGCTCACTGACTCGCTGC
GCTCGGTCGTTCGGCTGCGGCGAGCGGTATCAGCTCACTCAAAGGCGGTAATACGGTTATCCACAGAATC
AGGGGATAACGCAGGAAAGAACATGTGAGCAAAAGGCCAGCAAAAGGCCAGGAACCGTAAAAAGGCCGCG
TTGCTGGCGTTTTTCCATAGGCTCCGCCCCCCTGACGAGCATCACAAAAATCGACGCTCAAGTCAGAGGT
GGCGAAACCCGACAGGACTATAAAGATACCAGGCGTTTCCCCCTGGAAGCTCCCTCGTGCGCTCTCCTGT
TCCGACCCTGCCGCTTACCGGATACCTGTCCGCCTTTCTCCCTTCGGGAAGCGTGGCGCTTTCTCATAGC
TCACGCTGTAGGTATCTCAGTTCGGTGTAGGTCGTTCGCTCCAAGCTGGGCTGTGTGCACGAACCCCCCG
TTCAGCCCGACCGCTGCGCCTTATCCGGTAACTATCGTCTTGAGTCCAACCCGGTAAGACACGACTTATC
GCCACTGGCAGCAGCCACTGGTAACAGGATTAGCAGAGCGAGGTATGTAGGCGGTGCTACAGAGTTCTTG
AAGTGGTGGCCTAACTACGGCTACACTAGAAGAACAGTATTTGGTATCTGCGCTCTGCTGAAGCCAGTTA
CCTTCGGAAAAAGAGTTGGTAGCTCTTGATCCGGCAAACAAACCACCGCTGGTAGCGGTGGTTTTTTTGT
TTGCAAGCAGCAGATTACGCGCAGAAAAAAAGGATCTCAAGAAGATCCTTTGATCTTTTCTACGGGGTCT
GACGCTCAGTGGAACGAAAACTCACGTTAAGGGATTTTGGTCATGAGATTATCAAAAAGGATCTTCACCT
AGATCCTTTTGCGGCCGGCCGCAAATCAATCTAAAGTATATATGAGTAAACTTGGTCTGACAGTTACCAA
TGCTTAATCAGTGAGGCACCTATCTCAGCGATCTGTCTATTTCGTTCATCCATAGTTGCCTGACTCCCCG
TCGTGTAGATAACTACGATACGGGAGGGCTTACCATCTGGCCCCAGTGCTGCAATGATACCGCGAGACCC
ACGCTCACCGGCTCCAGATTTATCAGCAATAAACCAGCCAGCCGGAAGGGCCGAGCGCAGAAGTGGTCCT
GCAACTTTATCCGCCTCCATCCAGTCTATTAATTGTTGCCGGGAAGCTAGAGTAAGTAGTTCGCCAGTTA
ATAGTTTGCGCAACGTTGTTGCCATTGCTACAGGCATCGTGGTGTCACGCTCGTCGTTTGGTATGGCTTC
ATTCAGCTCCGGTTCCCAACGATCAAGGCGAGTTACATGATCCCCCATGTTGTGCAAAAAAGCGGTTAGC
TCCTTCGGTCCTCCGATCGTTGTCAGAAGTAAGTTGGCCGCAGTGTTATCACTCATGGTTATGGCAGCAC
TGCATAATTCTCTTACTGTCATGCCATCCGTAAGATGCTTTTCTGTGACTGGTGAGTACTCAACCAAGTC
ATTCTGAGAATAGTGTATGCGGCGACCGAGTTGCTCTTGCCCGGCGTCAATACGGGATAATACCGCGCCA
CATAGCAGAACTTTAAAAGTGCTCATCATTGGAAAACGTTCTTCGGGGCGAAAACTCTCAAGGATCTTAC
CGCTGTTGAGATCCAGTTCGATGTAACCCACTCGTGCACCCAACTGATCTTCAGCATCTTTTACTTTCAC
CAGCGTTTCTGGGTGAGCAAAAACAGGAAGGCAAAATGCCGCAAAAAAGGGAATAAGGGCGACACGGAAA
TGTTGAATACTCATACTCTTCCTTTTTCAATATTATTGAAGCATTTATCAGGGTTATTGTCTCATGAGCG
GATACATATTTGAATGTATTTAGAAAAATAAACAAATAGGGGTTCCGCGCACATTTC
Features (pLannotate 1.2.2; 15 found; start..end, strand, type, name):
     22..615     +  LTR            LTR: long terminal repeat from Moloney murine leukemia virus
    678..877     +  misc_feature   MMLV Ψ: packaging signal of Moloney murine leukemia virus (MMLV)
    929..1017    +  misc_feature   MESV Ψ (fragment): packaging signal of murine embryonic stem cell virus
   1094..1510    +  CDS            gag (truncated): truncated Moloney murine leukemia virus (MMLV) gag gene lacking the start codon
   1520..1894    +  misc_feature   pol region: Moloney murine leukemia virus (MMLV) pol region containing the splice acceptor site
   1951..2595    +  CDS            RAB5B: RAB5B_HUMAN - Experimental evidence at protein level: Swiss-Prot protein existence level 1. Protein transport. Probably involved in vesicular traffic. From Homo sapiens (Human).
   2602..2630    +  CDS            3xHA (fragment): three tandem HA epitope tags
   2753..3215    +  misc_feature   IRES: internal ribosome entry site (IRES) of the encephalomyocarditis virus (EMCV)
   3235..3831    +  CDS            PuroR (fragment): puromycin N-acetyltransferase; pac from Streptomyces; confers resistance to puromycin
   3880..4001    +  LTR            3' LTR (ΔU3) (fragment): self-inactivating 3' long terminal repeat (LTR) from Moloney murine leukemia virus
   4002..4471    +  LTR            LTR: long terminal repeat from Moloney murine leukemia virus
   4537..4589    -  CDS            lacI (fragment): lac repressor; lacI; The lac repressor binds to the lac operator to inhibit transcription in E. coli. This inhibition can be relieved by adding lactose or isopropyl-β-D-thiogalactopyranoside (IPTG).
   4772..5360    -  rep_origin     ori: high-copy-number ColE1/pMB1/pBR322/pUC origin of replication
   5524..6384    -  CDS            AmpR: β-lactamase; bla; confers resistance to ampicillin, carbenicillin, and related antibiotics
   6385..6489    -  promoter       AmpR promoter: bla
