[The description below was written by a language model from this plasmid's Addgene catalogue record and pLannotate feature annotations shown in this document.]
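Description:
pMXSIP-Rab5B-HA is a Moloney murine leukemia virus (MMLV)-based gammaretroviral expression plasmid built on the pMXS backbone, catalogued as a mammalian expression vector for producing HA-tagged human Rab5B. In bacteria it is maintained through a high-copy ColE1/pUC-type origin and selected with ampicillin via the β-lactamase gene and its native promoter. A short lacI fragment next to the origin appears to be a backbone remnant.

The mammalian portion is a proviral cassette flanked by MMLV long terminal repeats. Downstream of the 5′ LTR lie the MMLV packaging signal (with a fragment annotated as MESV Ψ), a truncated gag sequence lacking its start codon, and a pol region carrying the splice acceptor. These elements allow the transcript to be encapsidated when viral proteins are supplied in trans by a packaging cell line. No separate internal promoter is annotated, so expression is presumably driven from the 5′ LTR. The human RAB5B coding sequence, recorded as cloned between EcoRI and NotI sites, is followed by a C-terminal HA epitope. The annotation tool matches this as a fragment of a 3xHA tag whose length is consistent with a single HA copy. An EMCV IRES then links the insert to the puromycin N-acetyltransferase gene, so Rab5B-HA and puromycin resistance are translated from one bicistronic message and drug selection enriches for cells expressing the tagged protein. The 3′ end is annotated partly as a ΔU3 LTR fragment adjoining an MMLV LTR, which most likely represents one 3′ LTR split across two database matches.

Rab5B is a small GTPase involved in vesicular traffic. The construct is suited to stable expression of the tagged protein in mammalian cells, with the HA epitope available for detection or immunopurification, though the record states only the expression purpose.
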