Addgene plasmid #204709: pMXSIP-Rab5B-HA
Purpose: expresses Rab5B-HA in mammalian cells
Depositing lab: William Kaelin. Depositing organization: Dana-Farber Cancer Institute. Publication: Mitochondrial remodeling and ischemic protection by G protein-coupled receptor 35 agonists. Wyant GA, Yu W, Doulamis IP, Nomoto RS, Saeed MY, Duignan T, McCully JD, Kaelin WG Jr. Science. 2022 Aug 5;377(6606):621-629. doi: 10.1126/science.abm1638. Epub 2022 Aug 4. PubMed 35926043.
Backbone
  Vector backbone: pMXS
  Vector type: Mammalian Expression
  Selectable markers: Puromycin
Growth in bacteria
  Bacterial resistance: Ampicillin, 100 μg/mL
  Growth temperature: 37°C
  Growth strain: NEB Stable
  Copy number: High Copy
Gene/Insert
  Gene/Insert name: RAB5B
  Species: H. sapiens (human)
  Entrez Gene: RAB5B
  Tag / fusion protein: HA (C terminal on insert)
  Cloning method: Restriction Enzyme; 5′ cloning site EcoRI (unknown if destroyed); 3′ cloning site NotI (unknown if destroyed)
  Sequencing primers: 5′ TTGGATACACGCCGCCCAC
Terms and licenses: Academic/Nonprofit Terms; Industry Terms: Not Available to Industry
How to cite: pMXSIP-Rab5B-HA was a gift from William Kaelin (Addgene plasmid # 204709 ; http://n2t.net/addgene:204709 ; RRID:Addgene_204709)
